Addgene plasmid #69230: pCSDest2-SpCas9-MT3-NLS-3XHA-NLS-ZFP_TS4
Purpose: Expresses R1335K mutant SpCas9 fused to ZFP-TS4 in mammalian cell
Depositing lab: Scot Wolfe. Depositing organization: University of Massachusetts, Worcester. Publication: DNA-binding-domain fusions enhance the targeting range and precision of Cas9. Bolukbasi MF, Gupta A, Oikemus S, Derr AG, Garber M, Brodsky MH, Zhu LJ, Wolfe SA. Nat Methods. 2015 Oct 19. doi: 10.1038/nmeth.3624. PubMed 26480473.
Backbone
  Vector backbone: pCSDest2-SpCas9-MT3-NLS-3XHA-NLS-Zif268
  Vector type: Mammalian Expression, CRISPR
Growth in bacteria
  Bacterial resistance: Ampicillin, 100 μg/mL
  Growth temperature: 37°C
  Growth strain: XL1 Blue
  Copy number: Unknown
Gene/Insert
  Gene/Insert name: TS4 ZFP
  Species: Synthetic
  Tag / fusion protein: NLS-3XHA-NLS (N terminal on backbone)
  Cloning method: Restriction Enzyme; 5′ cloning site BspEI (not destroyed); 3′ cloning site XhoI (not destroyed)
  Sequencing primers: 5′ CACAGGGATAAGCCCATCAG; 3′ T3
Terms and licenses: Academic/Nonprofit Terms; Industry Terms: Not Available to Industry
How to cite: pCSDest2-SpCas9-MT3-NLS-3XHA-NLS-ZFP_TS4 was a gift from Scot Wolfe (Addgene plasmid # 69230 ; http://n2t.net/addgene:69230 ; RRID:Addgene_69230)
