[The description below was written by a language model from this plasmid's Addgene catalogue record and pLannotate feature annotations shown in this document.]
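Description:
pCSDest2-SpCas9-MT3-NLS-3XHA-NLS-ZFP_TS4 is a mammalian expression plasmid of about 8.8 kb from the CRISPR category. It produces a chimeric nuclease in which Streptococcus pyogenes Cas9 carrying the R1335K substitution (the "MT3" variant) is fused at its C-terminus to a synthetic zinc finger protein designated TS4. It was made from the sibling construct carrying Zif268 by exchanging the zinc finger module between BspEI and XhoI sites, both of which are retained. The plasmid is maintained in E. coli through a high-copy ColE1/pUC-type origin with ampicillin selection (AmpR under its bla promoter), and it also carries an f1 origin and remnants of a lac promoter/operator and lacZα region from the parental cloning vector.

The expression unit is driven by the simian CMV IE94 enhancer/promoter, which spans the sequence origin. An SP6 promoter follows, which could in principle be used for in vitro transcription, and then an attB1 site left over from Gateway assembly. The Cas9 coding sequence comes next, followed by the linker described in the record as NLS-3xHA-NLS, of which the annotation detects the triple HA epitope, used for detection. Downstream, the automated annotation shows only short fragmentary matches (to a fly protein and to the ZFHD1 DNA-binding domain); these most likely reflect zinc finger homology within the TS4 ZFP rather than distinct features. An SV40 polyadenylation signal terminates the transcript, with T7 and T3 promoter sequences flanking it.

The associated publication title indicates that such DNA-binding-domain fusions are meant to enhance the targeting range and precision of Cas9. No guide RNA cassette is annotated, so a guide would presumably be supplied separately.
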