Features (pLannotate 1.2.2; 19 found; start..end, strand, type, name):
     37..55      +  promoter       SP6 promoter: promoter for bacteriophage SP6 RNA polymerase
    110..134     +  protein_bind   attB1: mutant version of attB; recombination site for the Gateway® BP reaction BP Clonase™
    144..4247    +  CDS            Cas9: Cas9 (Csn1) endonuclease from the Streptococcus pyogenes Type II CRISPR/Cas system generates RNA-guided double strand breaks in DNA
   4281..4370    +  CDS            3xHA: three tandem HA epitope tags
   4425..4520    +  CDS            ESCA_PSYCI (fragment): Protein inferred from homology: Swiss-Prot protein existence level 3. From Psychoda cinerea (Psychod fly).
   4656..4675    +  CDS            ZFHD1 (DNA binding domain) (fragment): composite human DNA-binding domain composed of domains from the transcription factors Zif268 and Oct-1 (Pomerantz et al., 1995)
   4797..4814    -  promoter       T7 promoter (fragment): promoter for bacteriophage T7 RNA polymerase
   4819..4953    -  polyA_signal   SV40 poly(A) signal: SV40 polyadenylation signal
   5066..5084    -  promoter       T3 promoter: promoter for bacteriophage T3 RNA polymerase
   5129..5145    -  protein_bind   lac operator: The lac repressor binds to the lac operator to inhibit transcription in E. coli. This inhibition can be relieved by adding lactose or isopropyl-β-D-thiogalactopyranoside (IPTG). lac repressor encoded by lacI
   5153..5183    -  promoter       lac promoter: promoter for the E. coli lac operon
   5198..5219    -  protein_bind   CAP binding site: CAP binding activates transcription in the presence of cAMP. E. coli catabolite activator protein
   5232..5324    -  CDS            lacI (fragment): lac repressor; lacI; The lac repressor binds to the lac operator to inhibit transcription in E. coli. This inhibition can be relieved by adding lactose or isopropyl-β-D-thiogalactopyranoside (IPTG).
   5507..6095    -  rep_origin     ori: high-copy-number ColE1/pMB1/pBR322/pUC origin of replication
   6266..7126    -  CDS            AmpR: β-lactamase; bla; confers resistance to ampicillin, carbenicillin, and related antibiotics
   7127..7231    -  promoter       AmpR promoter: bla
   7284..7712    -  rep_origin     f1 ori (sequence partly withheld): f1 bacteriophage origin of replication; arrow indicates direction of (+) strand synthesis
   7717..7783    -  CDS            lacZα (fragment): LacZα fragment of β-galactosidase; lacZ fragment
   7786..2       +  promoter       CMV IE94 promoter (across the origin): enhancer/promoter region of simian cytomegalovirus major immediate early transcription unit IE94
>Addgene plasmid #69230 | pCSDest2-SpCas9-MT3-NLS-3XHA-NLS-ZFP_TS4 | depositor full sequence | sequence record 122308 | pCSDest2-SpCas9-MT3-NLS-3XHA-NLS-ZFP_TS4 sequence 8768 bps
ACCGCCATTCTGCCTGGGGACGTCGGAGCAAGCTTGATTTAGGTGACACTATAGAATACAAGCTACTTGT
TCTTTTTGCAGGATCCCATCGATTCGAATTCAAGGATCAACAAGTTTGTACAAAAAAGCAGGCTGGCGCC
ACCATGGACAAGAAGTACTCCATTGGGCTCGATATCGGTACCAACAGCGTCGGCTGGGCCGTCATTACGG
ACGAGTACAAGGTGCCGAGCAAAAAATTCAAAGTTCTGGGCAATACCGATCGCCACAGCATAAAGAAGAA
CCTCATTGGAGCCCTCCTGTTCGACTCCGGGGAGACGGCCGAAGCCACGCGGCTCAAAAGAACAGCACGG
CGCAGATATACCCGCAGAAAGAATCGGATCTGCTACCTGCAGGAGATCTTTAGTAATGAGATGGCTAAGG
TGGATGACTCTTTCTTCCATAGGCTGGAGGAGTCCTTTTTGGTGGAGGAGGATAAAAAGCACGAGCGCCA
CCCAATCTTTGGCAATATCGTGGACGAGGTGGCGTACCATGAAAAGTACCCAACCATATATCATCTGAGG
AAGAAGCTGGTAGACAGTACTGATAAGGCTGACTTGCGGTTGATCTATCTCGCGCTGGCGCACATGATCA
AATTTCGGGGACACTTCCTCATCGAGGGGGACCTGAACCCAGACAACAGCGATGTCGACAAACTCTTTAT
CCAACTGGTTCAGACTTACAATCAGCTTTTCGAGGAGAACCCGATCAACGCATCCGGCGTTGACGCCAAA
GCAATCCTGAGCGCTAGGCTGTCCAAATCCCGGCGGCTCGAAAACCTCATCGCACAGCTCCCTGGGGAGA
AGAAGAACGGCCTGTTTGGTAATCTTATCGCCCTGTCACTCGGGCTGACCCCCAACTTTAAATCTAACTT
CGACCTGGCCGAAGATGCCAAGCTGCAACTGAGCAAAGACACCTACGATGATGATCTCGACAATCTGCTG
GCCCAGATCGGCGACCAGTACGCAGACCTTTTTTTGGCGGCAAAGAACCTGTCAGACGCCATTCTGCTGA
GTGATATTCTGCGAGTGAACACGGAGATCACCAAAGCTCCGCTGAGCGCTAGTATGATCAAGCGCTATGA
TGAGCACCACCAAGACTTGACTTTGCTGAAGGCCCTTGTCAGACAGCAACTGCCTGAGAAGTACAAGGAA
ATTTTCTTCGATCAGTCTAAAAATGGCTACGCCGGATACATTGACGGCGGAGCAAGCCAGGAGGAATTTT
ACAAATTTATTAAGCCCATCTTGGAAAAAATGGACGGCACCGAGGAGCTGCTGGTAAAGCTGAACAGAGA
AGATCTGTTGCGCAAACAGCGCACTTTCGACAATGGAAGCATCCCCCACCAGATTCACCTGGGCGAACTG
CACGCTATCCTCAGGCGGCAAGAGGATTTCTACCCCTTTTTGAAAGATAACAGGGAAAAGATTGAGAAAA
TCCTCACATTTCGGATACCCTACTATGTAGGCCCCCTCGCTCGGGGAAATTCCAGATTCGCGTGGATGAC
TCGCAAATCAGAAGAGACCATCACTCCCTGGAACTTCGAGGAAGTCGTGGATAAGGGGGCCTCTGCCCAG
TCCTTCATCGAAAGGATGACTAACTTTGATAAAAATCTGCCTAACGAAAAGGTGCTTCCTAAACACTCTC
TGCTGTACGAGTACTTCACAGTTTATAACGAGCTCACCAAGGTCAAATACGTCACAGAAGGGATGAGAAA
GCCAGCATTCCTGTCTGGAGAGCAGAAGAAAGCTATCGTGGACCTCCTCTTCAAGACGAACCGGAAAGTT
ACCGTGAAACAGCTCAAAGAAGACTATTTCAAAAAGATTGAATGTTTCGACTCTGTTGAAATCAGCGGAG
TGGAGGATCGCTTCAACGCATCCCTGGGAACGTATCACGATCTCCTGAAAATCATTAAAGACAAGGACTT
CCTGGACAATGAGGAGAACGAGGACATTCTTGAGGACATTGTCCTCACCCTTACGTTGTTTGAAGATAGG
GAGATGATTGAAGAACGCTTGAAAACTTACGCTCATCTCTTCGACGACAAAGTCATGAAACAGCTCAAGA
GACGCCGATATACAGGATGGGGGCGGCTGTCAAGAAAACTGATCAATGGCATCCGAGACAAGCAGAGTGG
AAAGACAATCCTGGATTTTCTTAAGTCCGATGGATTTGCCAACCGGAACTTCATGCAGTTGATCCATGAT
GACTCTCTCACCTTTAAGGAGGACATCCAGAAAGCACAAGTTTCTGGCCAGGGGGACAGTCTTCACGAGC
ACATCGCTAATCTTGCAGGTAGCCCAGCTATCAAAAAGGGAATACTGCAGACCGTTAAGGTCGTGGATGA
ACTCGTCAAAGTAATGGGAAGGCATAAGCCCGAGAATATCGTTATCGAGATGGCCCGAGAGAACCAAACT
ACCCAGAAGGGACAGAAGAACAGTAGGGAAAGGATGAAGAGGATTGAAGAGGGTATAAAAGAACTGGGGT
CCCAAATCCTTAAGGAACACCCAGTTGAAAACACCCAGCTTCAGAATGAGAAGCTCTACCTGTACTACCT
GCAGAACGGCAGGGACATGTACGTGGATCAGGAACTGGACATCAACCGGTTGTCCGACTACGACGTGGAT
CATATCGTGCCCCAAAGCTTTCTCAAAGATGATTCTATTGATAATAAAGTGTTGACAAGATCCGATAAAA
ATAGAGGGAAGAGTGATAACGTCCCCTCAGAAGAAGTTGTCAAGAAAATGAAAAATTATTGGCGGCAGCT
GCTGAACGCCAAACTGATCACACAACGGAAGTTCGATAATCTGACTAAGGCTGAACGAGGTGGCCTGTCT
GAGTTGGATAAAGCCGGCTTCATCAAAAGGCAGCTTGTTGAGACACGCCAGATCACCAAGCACGTGGCCC
AAATTCTCGATTCACGCATGAACACCAAGTACGATGAAAATGACAAACTGATTCGAGAGGTGAAAGTTAT
TACTCTGAAGTCTAAGCTGGTCTCAGATTTCAGAAAGGACTTTCAGTTTTATAAGGTGAGAGAGATCAAC
AATTACCACCATGCGCATGATGCCTACCTGAATGCAGTGGTAGGCACTGCACTTATCAAAAAATATCCCA
AGCTGGAATCTGAATTTGTTTACGGAGACTATAAAGTGTACGATGTTAGGAAAATGATCGCAAAGTCTGA
GCAGGAAATAGGCAAGGCCACCGCTAAGTACTTCTTTTACAGCAATATTATGAATTTTTTCAAGACCGAG
ATTACACTGGCCAATGGAGAGATTCGGAAGCGACCACTTATCGAAACAAACGGAGAAACAGGAGAAATCG
TGTGGGACAAGGGTAGGGATTTCGCGACAGTCCGCAAGGTCCTGTCCATGCCGCAGGTGAACATCGTTAA
AAAGACCGAAGTACAGACCGGAGGCTTCTCCAAGGAAAGTATCCTCCCGAAAAGGAACAGCGACAAGCTG
ATCGCACGCAAAAAAGATTGGGACCCCAAGAAATACGGCGGATTCGATTCTCCTACAGTCGCTTACAGTG
TACTGGTTGTGGCCAAAGTGGAGAAAGGGAAGTCTAAAAAACTCAAAAGCGTCAAGGAACTGCTGGGCAT
CACAATCATGGAGCGATCCAGCTTCGAGAAAAACCCCATCGACTTTCTCGAAGCGAAAGGATATAAAGAG
GTCAAAAAAGACCTCATCATTAAGCTGCCCAAGTACTCTCTCTTTGAGCTTGAAAACGGCCGGAAACGAA
TGCTCGCTAGTGCGGGCGAGCTGCAGAAAGGTAACGAGCTGGCACTGCCCTCTAAATACGTTAATTTCTT
GTATCTGGCCAGCCACTATGAAAAGCTCAAAGGGTCTCCCGAAGATAATGAGCAGAAGCAGCTGTTCGTG
GAACAACACAAACACTACCTTGATGAGATCATCGAGCAAATAAGCGAGTTCTCCAAAAGAGTGATCCTCG
CCGACGCTAACCTCGATAAGGTGCTTTCTGCTTACAATAAGCACAGGGATAAGCCCATCAGGGAGCAGGC
AGAAAACATTATCCACTTGTTTACTCTGACCAACTTGGGCGCGCCTGCAGCCTTCAAGTACTTCGACACC
ACCATAGACAGAAAGAAGTACACCTCTACAAAGGAGGTCCTGGACGCCACACTGATTCATCAGTCAATTA
CGGGGCTCTATGAAACAAGAATCGACCTCTCTCAGCTCGGTGGAGACGGCACCGGCGGGCCCAAGAAGAA
GAGGAAGGTATACCCATACGATGTTCCTGACTATGCGGGCTATCCCTATGACGTCCCGGACTATGCAGGA
TCGTATCCTTATGACGTTCCAGATTACGCTGGATCCGCCGCTCCGGCAGCTAAGAAAAAGAAACTGGATT
TCGAATCCGGAAAGCCCTATAAATGTCCTGAATGTGGCAAGTCCTTCTCGCAGAGCGGAGACCTGACACG
GCACCAACGTACGCACACTGGTGAGAAGCCATACGCGTGTCCTGTCGAGTCCTGTGACCGCCGCTTCAGT
GAGAAGAGCCACCTGACACGGCACATCCGCATTCACACAGGGCAAAAACCGTTTCAATGCCGCATCTGCA
TGAGGAACTTCAGCTGTGCCCACCACCTGACACGGCACATCCGCACCCACACAGGAGAAAAGCCCTTCGC
CTGTGACATCTGCGGCAGGAAGTTCGCGGACCGGAGCACCCTGACACAGCACACCAAGATCCACCTCCGT
CAGAAAGACCCCGGGTAATGACTCGAGCCTCTAGAACTATAGTGAGTCGTATTACGTAGATCCAGACATG
ATAAGATACATTGATGAGTTTGGACAAACCACAACTAGAATGCAGTGAAAAAAATGCTTTATTTGTGAAA
TTTGTGATGCTATTGCTTTATTTGTAACCATTATAAGCTGCAATAAACAAGTTAACAACAACAATTGCAT
TCATTTTATGTTTCAGGTTCAGGGGGAGGTGTGGGAGGTTTTTTAATTCGCGGCCGCGGCGCCAATGCAT
TGGGCCCGGTACCCAGCTTTTGTTCCCTTTAGTGAGGGTTAATTGCGCGCTTGGCGTAATCATGGTCATA
GCTGTTTCCTGTGTGAAATTGTTATCCGCTCACAATTCCACACAACATACGAGCCGGAAGCATAAAGTGT
AAAGCCTGGGGTGCCTAATGAGTGAGCTAACTCACATTAATTGCGTTGCGCTCACTGCCCGCTTTCCAGT
CGGGAAACCTGTCGTGCCAGCTGCATTAATGAATCGGCCAACGCGCGGGGAGAGGCGGTTTGCGTATTGG
GCGCTCTTCCGCTTCCTCGCTCACTGACTCGCTGCGCTCGGTCGTTCGGCTGCGGCGAGCGGTATCAGCT
CACTCAAAGGCGGTAATACGGTTATCCACAGAATCAGGGGATAACGCAGGAAAGAACATGTGAGCAAAAG
GCCAGCAAAAGGCCAGGAACCGTAAAAAGGCCGCGTTGCTGGCGTTTTTCCATAGGCTCCGCCCCCCTGA
CGAGCATCACAAAAATCGACGCTCAAGTCAGAGGTGGCGAAACCCGACAGGACTATAAAGATACCAGGCG
TTTCCCCCTGGAAGCTCCCTCGTGCGCTCTCCTGTTCCGACCCTGCCGCTTACCGGATACCTGTCCGCCT
TTCTCCCTTCGGGAAGCGTGGCGCTTTCTCATAGCTCACGCTGTAGGTATCTCAGTTCGGTGTAGGTCGT
TCGCTCCAAGCTGGGCTGTGTGCACGAACCCCCCGTTCAGCCCGACCGCTGCGCCTTATCCGGTAACTAT
CGTCTTGAGTCCAACCCGGTAAGACACGACTTATCGCCACTGGCAGCAGCCACTGGTAACAGGATTAGCA
GAGCGAGGTATGTAGGCGGTGCTACAGAGTTCTTGAAGTGGTGGCCTAACTACGGCTACACTAGAAGGAC
AGTATTTGGTATCTGCGCTCTGCTGAAGCCAGTTACCTTCGGAAAAAGAGTTGGTAGCTCTTGATCCGGC
AAACAAACCACCGCTGGTAGCGGTGGTTTTTTTGTTTGCAAGCAGCAGATTACGCGCAGAAAAAAAGGAT
CTCAAGAAGATCCTTTGATCTTTTCTACGGGGTCTGACGCTCAGTGGAACGAAAACTCACGTTAAGGGAT
TTTGGTCATGAGATTATCAAAAAGGATCTTCACCTAGATCCTTTTAAATTAAAAATGAAGTTTTAAATCA
ATCTAAAGTATATATGAGTAAACTTGGTCTGACAGTTACCAATGCTTAATCAGTGAGGCACCTATCTCAG
CGATCTGTCTATTTCGTTCATCCATAGTTGCCTGACTCCCCGTCGTGTAGATAACTACGATACGGGAGGG
CTTACCATCTGGCCCCAGTGCTGCAATGATACCGCGAGACCCACGCTCACCGGCTCCAGATTTATCAGCA
ATAAACCAGCCAGCCGGAAGGGCCGAGCGCAGAAGTGGTCCTGCAACTTTATCCGCCTCCATCCAGTCTA
TTAATTGTTGCCGGGAAGCTAGAGTAAGTAGTTCGCCAGTTAATAGTTTGCGCAACGTTGTTGCCATTGC
TACAGGCATCGTGGTGTCACGCTCGTCGTTTGGTATGGCTTCATTCAGCTCCGGTTCCCAACGATCAAGG
CGAGTTACATGATCCCCCATGTTGTGCAAAAAAGCGGTTAGCTCCTTCGGTCCTCCGATCGTTGTCAGAA
GTAAGTTGGCCGCAGTGTTATCACTCATGGTTATGGCAGCACTGCATAATTCTCTTACTGTCATGCCATC
CGTAAGATGCTTTTCTGTGACTGGTGAGTACTCAACCAAGTCATTCTGAGAATAGTGTATGCGGCGACCG
AGTTGCTCTTGCCCGGCGTCAATACGGGATAATACCGCGCCACATAGCAGAACTTTAAAAGTGCTCATCA
TTGGAAAACGTTCTTCGGGGCGAAAACTCTCAAGGATCTTACCGCTGTTGAGATCCAGTTCGATGTAACC
CACTCGTGCACCCAACTGATCTTCAGCATCTTTTACTTTCACCAGCGTTTCTGGGTGAGCAAAAACAGGA
AGGCAAAATGCCGCAAAAAAGGGAATAAGGGCGACACGGAAATGTTGAATACTCATACTCTTCCTTTTTC
AATATTATTGAAGCATTTATCAGGGTTATTGTCTCATGAGCGGATACATATTTGAATGTATTTAGAAAAA
TAAACAAATAGGGGTTCCGCGCACATTTCCCCGAAAAGTGCCACCTAAATTGTAAGCGTTAATATTTTGT
TAAAATTCGCGTTAAATTTTTGTTAAATCAGCTCATTTTTTAACCAATAGGCCGAAATCGGCAAAATCCC
TTATAAATCAAAAGAATAGACCGAGATAGGGT
[37 nt withheld, positions 7383-7419]
AAAGAACGTGGACTCCAACGTCAAAGG
[49 nt withheld, positions 7447-7495]
T
[91 nt withheld, positions 7497-7587]
G
[124 nt withheld, positions 7589-7712]
CCCATTCGCCATTCAGGCTGCGCAACTGTTGGGAAGGGCGATCGGTGCGGGCCTCTTCGCTATTACGCCA
GTCGACCATAGCCAATTCAATATGGCGTATATGGACTCATGCCAATTCAATATGGTGGATCTGGACCTGT
GCCAATTCAATATGGCGTATATGGACTCGTGCCAATTCAATATGGTGGATCTGGACCCCAGCCAATTCAA
TATGGCGGACTTGGCACCATGCCAATTCAATATGGCGGACTTGGCACTGTGCCAACTGGGGAGGGGTCTA
CTTGGCACGGTGCCAAGTTTGAGGAGGGGTCTTGGCCCTGTGCCAAGTCCGCCATATTGAATTGGCATGG
TGCCAATAATGGCGGCCATATTGGCTATATGCCAGGATCAATATATAGGCAATATCCAATATGGCCCTAT
GCCAATATGGCTATTGGCCAGGTTCAATACTATGTATTGGCCCTATGCCATATAGTATTCCATATATGGG
TTTTCCTATTGACGTAGATAGCCCCTCCCAATGGGCGGTCCCATATACCATATATGGGGCTTCCTAATAC
CGCCCATAGCCACTCCCCCATTGACGTCAATGGTCTCTATATATGGTCTTTCCTATTGACGTCATATGGG
CGGTCCTATTGACGTATATGGCGCCTCCCCCATTGACGTCAATTACGGTAAATGGCCCGCCTGGCTCAAT
GCCCATTGACGTCAATAGGACCACCCACCATTGACGTCAATGGGATGGCTCATTGCCCATTCATATCCGT
TCTCACGCCCCCTATTGACGTCAATGACGGTAAATGGCCCACTTGGCAGTACATCAATATCTATTAATAG
TAACTTGGCAAGTACATTACTATTGGAAGGACGCCAGGGTACATTGGCAGTACTCCCATTGACGTCAATG
GCGGTAAATGGCCCGCGATGGCTGCCAAGTACATCCCCATTGACGTCAATGGGGAGGGGCAATGACGCAA
ATGGGCGTTCCATTGACGTAAATGGGCGGTAGGCGTGCCTAATGGGAGGTCTATATAAGCAATGCTCGTT
TAGGGA
