>Addgene plasmid #69230 | pCSDest2-SpCas9-MT3-NLS-3XHA-NLS-ZFP_TS4 | addgene partial sequence | sequence record 124879 | EBV-rev 5'-GTGGTTTGTCCAAACTCATC-3'
ACGACTCACTATAGTTCTAGAGGCTCGAGTCATTACCCGGGGTCTTTCTGACGGAGGTGGATCTTGGTGT
GCTGTGTCAGGGTGCTCCGGTCCGCGAACTTCCTGCCGCAGATGTCACAGGCGAAGGGCTTTTCTCCTGT
GTGGGTGCGGATGTGCCGTGTCAGGTGGTGGGCACAGCTGAAGTTCCTCATGCAGATGCGGCATTGAAAC
GGTTTTTGCCCTGTGTGAATGCGGATGTGCCGTGTCAGGTGGCTCTTCTCACTGAAGCGGCGGTCACAGG
ACTCGACAGGACACGCGTATGGCTTCTCACCAGTGTGCGTACGTTGGTGCCGTGTCAGGTCTCCGCTCTG
CGAGAAGGACTTGCCACATTCAGGACATTTATAGGGCTTTCCGGATTCGAAATCCAGTTTCTTTTTCTTA
GCTGCCGGAGCGGCGGATCCAGCGTAATCTGGAACGTCATAAGGATACGATCCTGCATAGTCCGGGACGT
CATAGGGATAGCCCGCATAGTCAGGAACATCGTATGGGTATACCTTCCTCTTCTTCTTGGGCCCGCCGGT
GCCGTCTCCACCGAGCTGAGAGAGGTCGATTCTTGTTTCATAGAGCCCCGTAATTGACTGATGAATCAGT
GTG
