>Addgene plasmid #69230 | pCSDest2-SpCas9-MT3-NLS-3XHA-NLS-ZFP_TS4 | addgene partial sequence | sequence record 125726 | CMV-F 5'-CGCAAATGGGCGGTAGGCGTG-3'
ATGCTCGTTTAGGGAACCGCCATTCTGCCTGGGGACGTCGGAGCAAGCTTGATTTAGGTGACACTATAGA
ATACAAGCTACTTGTTCTTTTTGCAGGATCCCATCGATTCGAATTCAAGGATCAACAAGTTTGTACAAAA
AAGCAGGCTGGCGCCACCATGGACAAGAAGTACTCCATTGGGCTCGATATCGGTACCAACAGCGTCGGCT
GGGCCGTCATTACGGACGAGTACAAGGTGCCGAGCAAAAAATTCAAAGTTCTGGGCAATACCGATCGCCA
CAGCATAAAGAAGAACCTCATTGGAGCCCTCCTGTTCGACTCCGGGGAGACGGCCGAAGCCACGCGGCTC
AAAAGAACAGCACGGCGCAGATATACCCGCAGAAAGAATCGGATCTGCTACCTGCAGGAGATCTTTAGTA
ATGAGATGGCTAAGGTGGATGACTCTTTCTTCCATAGGCTGGAGGAGTCCTTTTTGGTGGAGGAGGATAA
AAAGCACGAGCGCCACCCAATCTTTGGCAATATCGTGGACGAGGTGGCGTACCATGAAAAGTACCCAACC
ATATATCATCTGAGGAAGAAGCTGGTAGACAGTACTGATAAGGCTGACTTGCGGTTGATCTATCTCGCGC
TGGCGCACATGATCAAATTTCGGGGACACTTCCTCATCGAGGGGGACCTGAACCCAGACAACAGCGATGT
CGACAAACTCTTTATCCAACTGGTTCAGACTTACAATCAGCTTTTCGAGGAGAACCCGATCAACGCATCC
GGCGTTGACGCCAAAGCAATCCTGAGCGCTAGGCTGTCCAAATCCCGGCGGCTCGAAAACCTCATCGCAC
AGCTCCCTGGGGAGAAGAAGAACGGCCTGTTTGGTAATCTTATCGCCCTGTCACTCGGGCTGACCCCCAA
CTTTAAATCTAACTTCGACCTGGCCGA
