>Addgene plasmid #69230 | pCSDest2-SpCas9-MT3-NLS-3XHA-NLS-ZFP_TS4 | addgene partial sequence | sequence record 125729 | EBV-rev 5'-GTGGTTTGTCCAAACTCATC-3'
CGTAATACGACTCACTATAGTTCTAGAGGCTCGAGTCATTACCCGGGGTCTTTCTGACGGAGGTGGATCT
TGGTGTGCTGTGTCAGGGTGCTCCGGTCCGCGAACTTCCTGCCGCAGATGTCACAGGCGAAGGGCTTTTC
TCCTGTGTGGGTGCGGATGTGCCGTGTCAGGTGGTGGGCACAGCTGAAGTTCCTCATGCAGATGCGGCAT
TGAAACGGTTTTTGCCCTGTGTGAATGCGGATGTGCCGTGTCAGGTGGCTCTTCTCACTGAAGCGGCGGT
CACAGGACTCGACAGGACACGCGTATGGCTTCTCACCAGTGTGCGTACGTTGGTGCCGTGTCAGGTCTCC
GCTCTGCGAGAAGGACTTGCCACATTCAGGACATTTATAGGGCTTTCCGGATTCGAAATCCAGTTTCTTT
TTCTTAGCTGCCGGAGCGGCGGATCCAGCGTAATCTGGAACGTCATAAGGATACGATCCTGCATAGTCCG
GGACGTCATAGGGATAGCCCGCATAGTCAGGAACATCGTATGGGTATACCTTCCTCTTCTTCTTGGGCCC
GCCGGTGCCGTCTCCACCGAGCTGAGAGAGGTCGATTCTTGTTTCATAGAGCCCCGTAATTGACTGATGA
ATCAGTGTGGCGTCCAGGACCTCCTTTGTAGAGGTGTACTTCTTTCTGTCTATGGTGGTGTCGAAGTACT
TGAAGGCTGCAGGCGCGCCCAAGTTGGTCAGAGTAAACAAGTGGATAATGTTTTCTGCCTGCTCCCTGAT
GGGCTTATCCCTGTGCTTATTGTAAGCAGAAAGCACCTTATCGAGGTTAGCGTCGGCGAGGATCACTCTT
TTGGAGAACTCGCTTATTTGCTCGATGATCTCATCAAGGTAGTGTTTGTGTTGTTCCACGAACAGCTGCT
TCTGCTCATTATCTTCGGGAGACC
